>Addgene plasmid #139979 | pCAG/hTAZ-FL | depositor full sequence | sequence record 271005 | pCAG/hTAZ-FL sequence 5859 bps
AGCGCCCAATACGCAAACCGCCTCTCCCCGCGCGTTGGCCGATTCATTAATGCAGCTGCGCGCTCGCTCG
CTCACTGAGGCCGCCCGGGCAAAGCCCGGGCGTCGGGCGACCTTTGGTCGCCCGGCCTCAGTGAGCGAGC
GAGCGCGCAGAGAGGGAGTGGCCAACTCCATCACTAGGGGTTCCTTGTAGTTAATGATTAACCCGCCATG
CTACTTATCTACGTAGCCATGCTCTAGGAAGATCGTACCATTGACGTCAATAATGACGTATGTTCCCATA
GTAACGCCAATAGGGACTTTCCATTGACGTCAATGGGTGGACTATTTACGGTAAACTGCCCACTTGGCAG
TACATCAAGTGTATCATATGCCAAGTACGCCCCCTATTGACGTCAATGACGGTAAATGGCCCGCCTGGCA
TTATGCCCAGTACATGACCTTATGGGACTTTCCTACTTGGCAGTACATCTACGTATTAGTCATCGCTATT
ACCATGGTCGAGGTGAGCCCCACGTTCTGCTTCACTCTCCCCATCTCCCCCCCCTCCCCACCCCCAATTT
TGTATTTATTTATTTTTTAATTATTTTGTGCAGCGATGGGGGCGGGGGGGGGGGGGGGGCGCGCGCCAGG
CGGGGCGGGGCGGGGCGAGGGGCGGGGCGGGGCGAGGCGGAGAGGTGCGGCGGCAGCCAATCAGAGCGGC
GCGCTCCGAAAGTTTCCTTTTATGGCGAGGCGGCGGCGGCGGCGGCCCTATAAAAAGCGAAGCGCGCGGC
GGGCGGGAGTCGCTGCGACGCTGCCTTCGCCCCGTGCCCCGCTCCGCCGCCGCCTCGCGCCGCCCGCCCC
GGCTCTGACTGACCGCGTTACTCCCACAGGTGAGCGGGCGGGACGGCCCTTCTCCTCCGGGCTGTAATTA
GCGCTTGGTTTAATGACGGCTTGTTTCTTTTCTGTGGCTGCGTGAAAGCCTTGAGGGGCTCCGGGAGGGC
CCTTTGTGCGGGGGGAGCGGCTCGGGGCTGTCCGCGGGGGGACGGCTGCCTTCGGGGGGGACGGGGCAGG
GCGGGGTTCGGCTTCTGGCGTGTGACCGGCGGCTCTAGAGCCTCTGCTAACCATGTTCATGCCTTCTTCT
TTTTCCTACAGCTCCTGGGCAACGTGCTGGTTATTGTGCTGTCTCATCATTTTGGCAAAGAATTGGATCC
CCGGGTACCGGTCTCTGCAGAGTAAGTATCAAGGTTACAAGACAGGTTTAAGGAGACCAATAGAAACTGG
GCTTGTCGAGACAGAGAAGACTCTTGCGTTTCTGATAGGCACCTATTGGTCTTACTGACATCCACTTTGC
CTTTCTCTCCACAGGGCGGCCGCGGGTGGGGATGCCTCTGCACGTGAAGTGGCCGTTCCCCGCGGTGCCG
CCGCTCACGTGGACCCTCGCCAGCAGCGTCGTCATGGGCTTGGTGGGCACCTACAGCTGCTTCTGGACCA
AGTACATGAACCACCTGACCGTGCACAACAGGGAGGTGCTGTACGAGCTCATCGAGAAGCGAGGCCCCGC
CACGCCCCTCATCACCGTGTCCAATCACCAGTCCTGCATGGACGACCCTCATCTCTGGGGGATTCTGAAA
CTCCGCCACATCTGGAACCTGAAGTTGATGCGTTGGACCCCTGCTGCTGCTGACATCTGCTTCACCAAGG
AGCTACACTCCCACTTCTTCAGCTTGGGCAAGTGTGTGCCTGTGTGCCGAGGAGCAGAATTTTTCCAAGC
AGAGAATGAGGGGAAAGGTGTACTAGACACAGGCAGGCACATGCCAGGTGCTGGAAAAAGAAGAGAGAAA
GGAGATGGCGTCTACCAGAAGGGGATGGACTTCATTTTGGAGAAGCTCAACCACGGGGACTGGGTGCATA
TCTTCCCAGAAGGGAAAGTGAACATGAGTTCCGAATTTCTGCGTTTCAAGTGGGGAATCGGGCGCCTGAT
TGCTGAGTGTCATCTCAACCCCATCATCCTACCCCTGTGGCATGTCGGAATGAATGACGTCCTTCCTAAC
AGTCCGCCCTACTTCCCCCGCTTTGGACAGAAAATCACTGTGCTGATCGGGAAGCCCTTCAGTGCCCTGC
CTGTACTCGAGCGGCTCCGAGCGGAGAACAAGTCGGCTGTGGAGATGCGGAAAGCCCTGACGGACTTCAT
TCAAGAGGAATTTCAGCATCTGAAGACTCAGGCAGAGCAGCTCCACAACCACCTCCAGCCAGGGAGATAG
AAGCTTATCGATAATCAACCTCTGGATTACAAAATTTGTGAAAGATTGACTGGTATTCTTAACTATGTTG
CTCCTTTTACGCTATGTGGATACGCTGCTTTAATGCCTTTGTATCATGCTATTGCTTCCCGTATGGCTTT
CATTTTCTCCTCCTTGTATAAATCCTGGTTGCTGTCTCTTTATGAGGAGTTGTGGCCCGTTGTCAGGCAA
CGTGGCGTGGTGTGCACTGTGTTTGCTGACGCAACCCCCACTGGTTGGGGCATTGCCACCACCTGTCAGC
TCCTTTCCGGGACTTTCGCTTTCCCCCTCCCTATTGCCACGGCGGAACTCATCGCCGCCTGCCTTGCCCG
CTGCTGGACAGGGGCTCGGCTGTTGGGCACTGACAATTCCGTGGTGTTGTCGGGGAAATCATCGTCCTTT
CCTTGGCTGCTCGCCTGTGTTGCCACCTGGATTCTGCGCGGGACGTCCTTCTGCTACGTCCCTTCGGCCC
TCAATCCAGCGGACCTTCCTTCCCGCGGCCTGCTGCCGGCTCTGCGGCCTCTTCCGCGTCTTCGCCTTCG
CCCTCAGACGAGTCGGATCTCCCTTTGGGCCGCCTCCCCGCATCGATACCGTCGACCCGGGCGGCCGCTT
CGAGCAGACATGATAAGATACATTGATGAGTTTGGACAAACCACAACTAGAATGCAGTGAAAAAAATGCT
TTATTTGTGAAATTTGTGATGCTATTGCTTTATTTGTAACCATTATAAGCTGCAATAAACAAGTTAACAA
CAACAATTGCATTCATTTTATGTTTCAGGTTCAGGGGGAGATGTGGGAGGTTTTTTAAAGCAAGTAAAAC
CTCTACAAATGTGGTAAAATCGATAAGGATCTTCCTAGAGCATGGCTACGTAGATAAGTAGCATGGCGGG
TTAATCATTAACTACAAGGAACCCCTAGTGATGGAGTTGGCCACTCCCTCTCTGCGCGCTCGCTCGCTCA
CTGAGGCCGGGCGACCAAAGGTCGCCCGACGCCCGGGCTTTGCCCGGGCGGCCTCAGTGAGCGAGCGAGC
GCGCAGCCTTAATTAACCTAATTCACTGGCCGTCGTTTTACAACGTCGTGACTGGGAAAACCCTGGCGTT
ACCCAACTTAATCGCCTTGCAGCACATCCCCCTTTCGCCAGCTGGCGTAATAGCGAAGAGGCCCGCACCG
ATCGCCCTTCCCAACAGTTGCGCAGCCTGAATGGCGAATGGG
[124 nt withheld, positions 3473-3596]
C
[91 nt withheld, positions 3598-3688]
A
[49 nt withheld, positions 3690-3738]
CCTTTGACGTTGGAGTCCACGTTCTTT
[37 nt withheld, positions 3766-3802]
ACCCTATCTCGGTCTATTCTTTTGATTTATAAGGGATTTTGCCGATTTCGGCCTATTGGTTAAAAAATGA
GCTGATTTAACAAAAATTTAACGCGAATTTTAACAAAATATTAACGCTTACAATTTAGGTGGCACTTTTC
GGGGAAATGTGCGCGGAACCCCTATTTGTTTATTTTTCTAAATACATTCAAATATGTATCCGCTCATGAG
ACAATAACCCTGATAAATGCTTCAATAATATTGAAAAAGGAAGAGTATGAGTATTCAACATTTCCGTGTC
GCCCTTATTCCCTTTTTTGCGGCATTTTGCCTTCCTGTTTTTGCTCACCCAGAAACGCTGGTGAAAGTAA
AAGATGCTGAAGATCAGTTGGGTGCACGAGTGGGTTACATCGAACTGGATCTCAACAGCGGTAAGATCCT
TGAGAGTTTTCGCCCCGAAGAACGTTTTCCAATGATGAGCACTTTTAAAGTTCTGCTATGTGGCGCGGTA
TTATCCCGTATTGACGCCGGGCAAGAGCAACTCGGTCGCCGCATACACTATTCTCAGAATGACTTGGTTG
AGTACTCACCAGTCACAGAAAAGCATCTTACGGATGGCATGACAGTAAGAGAATTATGCAGTGCTGCCAT
AACCATGAGTGATAACACTGCGGCCAACTTACTTCTGACAACGATCGGAGGACCGAAGGAGCTAACCGCT
TTTTTGCACAACATGGGGGATCATGTAACTCGCCTTGATCGTTGGGAACCGGAGCTGAATGAAGCCATAC
CAAACGACGAGCGTGACACCACGATGCCTGTAGCAATGGCAACAACGTTGCGCAAACTATTAACTGGCGA
ACTACTTACTCTAGCTTCCCGGCAACAATTAATAGACTGGATGGAGGCGGATAAAGTTGCAGGACCACTT
CTGCGCTCGGCCCTTCCGGCTGGCTGGTTTATTGCTGATAAATCTGGAGCCGGTGAGCGTGGGTCTCGCG
GTATCATTGCAGCACTGGGGCCAGATGGTAAGCCCTCCCGTATCGTAGTTATCTACACGACGGGGAGTCA
GGCAACTATGGATGAACGAAATAGACAGATCGCTGAGATAGGTGCCTCACTGATTAAGCATTGGTAACTG
TCAGACCAAGTTTACTCATATATACTTTAGATTGATTTAAAACTTCATTTTTAATTTAAAAGGATCTAGG
TGAAGATCCTTTTTGATAATCTCATGACCAAAATCCCTTAACGTGAGTTTTCGTTCCACTGAGCGTCAGA
CCCCGTAGAAAAGATCAAAGGATCTTCTTGAGATCCTTTTTTTCTGCGCGTAATCTGCTGCTTGCAAACA
AAAAAACCACCGCTACCAGCGGTGGTTTGTTTGCCGGATCAAGAGCTACCAACTCTTTTTCCGAAGGTAA
CTGGCTTCAGCAGAGCGCAGATACCAAATACTGTTCTTCTAGTGTAGCCGTAGTTAGGCCACCACTTCAA
GAACTCTGTAGCACCGCCTACATACCTCGCTCTGCTAATCCTGTTACCAGTGGCTGCTGCCAGTGGCGAT
AAGTCGTGTCTTACCGGGTTGGACTCAAGACGATAGTTACCGGATAAGGCGCAGCGGTCGGGCTGAACGG
GGGGTTCGTGCACACAGCCCAGCTTGGAGCGAACGACCTACACCGAACTGAGATACCTACAGCGTGAGCT
ATGAGAAAGCGCCACGCTTCCCGAAGGGAGAAAGGCGGACAGGTATCCGGTAAGCGGCAGGGTCGGAACA
GGAGAGCGCACGAGGGAGCTTCCAGGGGGAAACGCCTGGTATCTTTATAGTCCTGTCGGGTTTCGCCACC
TCTGACTTGAGCGTCGATTTTTGTGATGCTCGTCAGGGGGGCGGAGCCTATGGAAAAACGCCAGCAACGC
GGCCTTTTTACGGTTCCTGGCCTTTTGCTGGCCTTTTGCTCACATGTTCTTTCCTGCGTTATCCCCTGAT
TCTGTGGATAACCGTATTACCGCCTTTGAGTGAGCTGATACCGCTCGCCGCAGCCGAACGACCGAGCGCA
GCGAGTCAGTGAGCGAGGAAGCGGAAG
Features (pLannotate 1.2.2; 18 found; start..end, strand, type, name):
      2..58      +  CDS            lacI (fragment): lac repressor; lacI; The lac repressor binds to the lac operator to inhibit transcription in E. coli. This inhibition can be relieved by adding lactose or isopropyl-β-D-thiogalactopyranoside (IPTG).
     52..185     -  repeat_region  AAV2 ITR: inverted terminal repeat of adeno-associated virus serotype 2 inverted
    248..496     +  enhancer       CMV enhancer (fragment): human cytomegalovirus immediate early enhancer
    498..775     +  promoter       chicken β-actin promoter: No description available
    776..912     +  intron         hybrid intron (fragment): hybrid between chicken β-actin (CBA) and minute virus of mice (MMV) introns (Gray et al., 2011)
   1001..1131    +  intron         chimeric intron (fragment): chimera between introns from chicken β-actin and rabbit β-globin
   1129..1197    +  CDS            HBB (fragment): HBB_LEPEU - Experimental evidence at protein level: Swiss-Prot protein existence level 1. Involved in oxygen transport from the lung to the various peripheral tissues. From Lepus europaeus (European hare).
   1212..1344    +  intron         chimeric intron: chimera between introns from human β-globin and immunoglobulin heavy chain genes
   1362..2237    +  CDS            TAZ: TAZ_HUMAN - Also known as EFE2, G4.5. Experimental evidence at protein level: Swiss-Prot protein existence level 1. [Isoform 7]: Catalytically inactive. From Homo sapiens (Human).
   2253..2841    +  misc_feature   WPRE: woodchuck hepatitis virus posttranscriptional regulatory element
   2884..3005    -  polyA_signal   SV40 poly(A) signal: SV40 polyadenylation signal
   3028..3096    -  CDS            large T antigen (fragment): large T antigen from SV40 (simian virus 40)
   3167..3297    +  repeat_region  AAV2 ITR (fragment): inverted terminal repeat of adeno-associated virus serotype 2 inverted
   3311..3468    +  CDS            lacZα (fragment): LacZα fragment of β-galactosidase; lacZ fragment
   3473..3901    +  rep_origin     f1 ori (sequence partly withheld): f1 bacteriophage origin of replication; arrow indicates direction of (+) strand synthesis
   3954..4058    +  promoter       AmpR promoter: bla
   4059..4919    +  CDS            AmpR: β-lactamase; bla; confers resistance to ampicillin, carbenicillin, and related antibiotics
   5090..5678    +  rep_origin     ori: high-copy-number ColE1/pMB1/pBR322/pUC origin of replication
