>Addgene plasmid #139979 | pCAG/hTAZ-FL | addgene full sequence | sequence record 275826 | Addgene NGS Result
CTCGCTCACTGAGGCCGCCCGGGCAAAGCCCGGGCGTCGGGCGACCTTTGGTCGCCCGGCCTCAGTGAGC
GAGCGAGCGCGCAGAGAGGGAGTGGCCAACTCCATCACTAGGGGTTCCTTGTAGTTAATGATTAACCCGC
CATGCTACTTATCTACGTAGCCATGCTCTAGGAAGAGTACCATTGACGTCAATAATGACGTATGTTCCCA
TAGTAACGCCAATAGGGACTTTCCATTGACGTCAATGGGTGGAGTATTTACGGTAAACTGCCCACTTGGC
AGTACATCAAGTGTATCATATGCCAAGTACGCCCCCTATTGACGTCAATGACGGTAAATGGCCCGCCTGG
CATTATGCCCAGTACATGACCTTATGGGACTTTCCTACTTGGCAGTACATCTACGTATTAGTCATCGCTA
TTACCATGGTCGAGGTGAGCCCCACGTTCTGCTTCACTCTCCCCATCTCCCCCCCCTCCCCACCCCCAAT
TTTGTATTTATTTATTTTTTAATTATTTTGTGCAGCGATGGGGGCGGGGGGGGGGGCGCGCGCCAGGCGG
GGCGGGGCGGGGCGAGGGGCGGGGCGGGGCGAGGCGGAGAGGTGCGGCGGCAGCCAATCAGAGCGGCGCG
CTCCGAAAGTTTCCTTTTATGGCGAGGCGGCGGCGGCGGCGGCCCTATAAAAAGCGAAGCGCGCGGCGGG
CGGGAGTCGCTGCGCGCTGCCTTCGCCCCGTGCCCCGCTCCGCCGCCGCCTCGCGCCGCCCGCCCCGGCT
CTGACTGACCGCGTTACTCCCACAGGTGAGCGGGCGGGACGGCCCTTCTCCTCCGGGCTGTAATTAGCGC
TTGGTTTAATGACGGCTTGTTTCTTTTCTGTGGCTGCGTGAAAGCCTTGAGGGGCTCCGGGAGGGCCCTT
TGTGCGGGGGGAGCGGCTCGGGGCTGTCCGCGGGGGGACGGCTGCCTTCGGGGGGGACGGGGCAGGGCGG
GGTTCGGCTTCTGGCGTGTGACCGGCGGCTCTAGAGCCTCTGCTAACCATGTTCATGCCTTCTTCTTTTT
CCTACAGCTCCTGGGCAACGTGCTGGTTATTGTGCTGTCTCATCATTTTGGCAAAGAATTGGATCCCCGG
GTACCGGTCTCTGCAGAGTAAGTATCAAGGTTACAAGACAGGTTTAAGGAGACCAATAGAAACTGGGCTT
GTCGAGACAGAGAAGACTCTTGCGTTTCTGATAGGCACCTATTGGTCTTACTGACATCCACTTTGCCTTT
CTCTCCACAGGGCGGCCGCGGGTGGGGATGCCTCTGCACGTGAAGTGGCCGTTCCCCGCGGTGCCGCCGC
TCACGTGGACCCTCGCCAGCAGCGTCGTCATGGGCTTGGTGGGCACCTACAGCTGCTTCTGGACCAAGTA
CATGAACCACCTGACCGTGCACAACAGGGAGGTGCTGTACGAGCTCATCGAGAAGCGAGGCCCCGCCACG
CCCCTCATCACCGTGTCCAATCACCAGTCCTGCATGGACGACCCTCATCTCTGGGGGATTCTGAAACTCC
GCCACATCTGGAACCTGAAGTTGATGCGTTGGACCCCTGCTGCTGCTGACATCTGCTTCACCAAGGAGCT
ACACTCCCACTTCTTCAGCTTGGGCAAGTGTGTGCCTGTGTGCCGAGGAGCAGAATTTTTCCAAGCAGAG
AATGAGGGGAAAGGTGTACTAGACACAGGCAGGCACATGCCAGGTGCTGGAAAAAGAAGAGAGAAAGGAG
ATGGCGTCTACCAGAAGGGGATGGACTTCATTTTGGAGAAGCTCAACCACGGGGACTGGGTGCATATCTT
CCCAGAAGGGAAAGTGAACATGAGTTCCGAATTTCTGCGTTTCAAGTGGGGAATCGGGCGCCTGATTGCT
GAGTGTCATCTCAACCCCATCATCCTACCCCTGTGGCATGTCGGAATGAATGACGTCCTTCCTAACAGTC
CGCCCTACTTCCCCCGCTTTGGACAGAAAATCACTGTGCTGATCGGGAAGCCCTTCAGTGCCCTGCCTGT
ACTCGAGCGGCTCCGAGCGGAGAACAAGTCGGCTGTGGAGATGCGGAAAGCCCTGACGGACTTCATTCAA
GAGGAATTTCAGCATCTGAAGACTCAGGCAGAGCAGCTCCACAACCACCTCCAGCCAGGGAGATAGAAGC
TTATCGATAATCAACCTCTGGATTACAAAATTTGTGAAAGATTGACTGGTATTCTTAACTATGTTGCTCC
TTTTACGCTATGTGGATACGCTGCTTTAATGCCTTTGTATCATGCTATTGCTTCCCGTATGGCTTTCATT
TTCTCCTCCTTGTATAAATCCTGGTTGCTGTCTCTTTATGAGGAGTTGTGGCCCGTTGTCAGGCAACGTG
GCGTGGTGTGCACTGTGTTTGCTGACGCAACCCCCACTGGTTGGGGCATTGCCACCACCTGTCAGCTCCT
TTCCGGGACTTTCGCTTTCCCCCTCCCTATTGCCACGGCGGAACTCATCGCCGCCTGCCTTGCCCGCTGC
TGGACAGGGGCTCGGCTGTTGGGCACTGACAATTCCGTGGTGTTGTCGGGGAAATCATCGTCCTTTCCTT
GGCTGCTCGCCTGTGTTGCCACCTGGATTCTGCGCGGGACGTCCTTCTGCTACGTCCCTTCGGCCCTCAA
TCCAGCGGACCTTCCTTCCCGCGGCCTGCTGCCGGCTCTGCGGCCTCTTCCGCGTCTTCGCCTTCGCCCT
CAGACGAGTCGGATCTCCCTTTGGGCCGCCTCCCCGCATCGATACCGTCGACCCGGGCGGCCGCTTCGAG
CAGACATGATAAGATACATTGATGAGTTTGGACAAACCACAACTAGAATGCAGTGAAAAAAATGCTTTAT
TTGTGAAATTTGTGATGCTATTGCTTTATTTGTAACCATTATAAGCTGCAATAAACAAGTTAACAACAAC
AATTGCATTCATTTTATGTTTCAGGTTCAGGGGGAGATGTGGGAGGTTTTTTAAAGCAAGTAAAACCTCT
ACAAATGTGGTAAAATCGATAAGGATCTTCCTAGAGCATGGCTACGTAGATAAGTAGCATGGCGGGTTAA
TCATTAACTACAAGGAACCCCTAGTGATGGAGTTGGCCACTCCCTCTCTGCGCGCTCGCTCGCTCACTGA
GGCCGGGCGACCAAAGGTCGCCCGACGCCCGGGCTTTGCCCGGGCGGCCTCAGTGAGCGAGCGAGCGCGC
AGCTGCATTAATGAATCGGCCAACGCGCGGGGAGAGGCGGTTTGCGTATTGGGCGCTCTTCCGCTTCCTC
GCTCACTGACTCGCTGCGCTCGGTCGTTCGGCTGCGGCGAGCGGTATCAGCTCACTCAAAGGCGGTAATA
CGGTTATCCACAGAATCAGGGGATAACGCAATAAAGCATTTTTTTCACTGCATTCTAGTTGTGGTTTGTC
CAAACTCATCAATGTATCTTATCATGTCTGTATACCGTCGACCTCTAGCTAGAGCTTGGCGTAATCATGG
TCATAGCTGTTTCCTGTGTGAAATTGTTATCCGCTCACAATTCCACACAACATACGAGCCGGAAGCATAA
AGTGTAAAGCCTGGGGTGCACTGAGGCCGGGCGACCAAAGGTCGCCCGACGCCCGGGCTTTGCCCGGGCG
GCCTCAGTGAGCGAGCGAGCGCGCAGCTGCATTAATGAATCGGCCAACGCGCGGGGAGAGGCGGTTTGCG
TATTGGGCGCTCTTCCGCTTCCTCGCTCACTGACTCGCTGCGCTCGGTCGTTCGGCTGCGGCGAGCGGTA
TCAGCTCACTCAAAGGCGGTAATACGGTTATCCACAGAATCAGGGGATAACGCAGGAAAGAACATGTGAG
CAAAAGGCCAGCAAAAGGCCAGGAACCGTAAAAAGGCCGCGTTGCTGGCGTTTTTCCATAGGCTCCGCCC
CCCTGACGAGCATCACAAAAATCGACGCTCAAGTCAGAGGTGGCGAAACCCGACAGGACTATAAAGATAC
CAGGCGTTTCCCCCTGGAAGCTCCCTCGTGCGCTCTCCTGTTCCGACCCTGCCGCTTACCGGATACCTGT
CCGCCTTTCTCCCTTCGGGAAGCGTGGCGCTTTCTCATAGCTCACGCTGTAGGTATCTCAGTTCGGTGTA
GGTCGTTCGCTCCAAGCTGGGCTGTGTGCACGAACCCCCCGTTCAGCCCGACCGCTGCGCCTTATCCGGT
AACTATCGTCTTGAGTCCAACCCGGTAAGACACGACTTATCGCCACTGGCAGCAGCCACTGGTAACAGGA
TTAGCAGAGCGAGGTATGTAGGCGGTGCTACAGAGTTCTTGAAGTGGTGGCCTAACTACGGCTACACTAG
AAGAACAGTATTTGGTATCTGCGCTCTGCTGAAGCCAGTTACCTTCGGAAAAAGAGTTGGTAGCTCTTGA
TCCGGCAAACAAACCACCGCTGGTAGCGGTGGTTTTTTTGTTTGCAAGCAGCAGATTACGCGCAGAAAAA
AAGGATCTCAAGAAGATCCTTTGATCTTTTCTACGGGGTCTGACGCTCAGTGGAACGAAAACTCACGTTA
AGGGATTTTGGTCATGAGATTATCAAAAAGGATCTTCACCTAGATCCTTTTAAATTAAAAATGAAGTTTT
AAATCAATCTAAAGTATATATGAGTAAACTTGGTCTGACAGTTACCAATGCTTAATCAGTGAGGCACCTA
TCTCAGCGATCTGTCTATTTCGTTCATCCATAGTTGCCTGACTCCCCGTCGTGTAGATAACTACGATACG
GGAGGGCTTACCATCTGGCCCCAGTGCTGCAATGATACCGCGAGACCCACGCTCACCGGCTCCAGATTTA
TCAGCAATAAACCAGCCAGCCGGAAGGGCCGAGCGCAGAAGTGGTCCTGCAACTTTATCCGCCTCCATCC
AGTCTATTAATTGTTGCCGGGAAGCTAGAGTAAGTAGTTCGCCAGTTAATAGTTTGCGCAACGTTGTTGC
CATTGCTACAGGCATCGTGGTGTCACGCTCGTCGTTTGGTATGGCTTCATTCAGCTCCGGTTCCCAACGA
TCAAGGCGAGTTACATGATCCCCCATGTTGTGCAAAAAAGCGGTTAGCTCCTTCGGTCCTCCGATCGTTG
TCAGAAGTAAGTTGGCCGCAGTGTTATCACTCATGGTTATGGCAGCACTGCATAATTCTCTTACTGTCAT
GCCATCCGTAAGATGCTTTTCTGTGACTGGTGAGTACTCAACCAAGTCATTCTGAGAATAGTGTATGCGG
CGACCGAGTTGCTCTTGCCCGGCGTCAATACGGGATAATACCGCGCCACATAGCAGAACTTTAAAAGTGC
TCATCATTGGAAAACGTTCTTCGGGGCGAAAACTCTCAAGGATCTTACCGCTGTTGAGATCCAGTTCGAT
GTAACCCACTCGTGCACCCAACTGATCTTCAGCATCTTTTACTTTCACCAGCGTTTCTGGGTGAGCAAAA
ACAGGAAGGCAAAATGCCGCAAAAAAGGGAATAAGGGCGACACGGAAATGTTGAATACTCATACTCTTCC
TTTTTCAATATTATTGAAGCATTTATCAGGGTTATTGTCTCATGAGCGGATACATATTTGAATGTATTTA
GAAAAATAAACAAATAGGGGTTCCGCGCACATTTCCCCGAAAAGTGCCACCTAAATTGTAAGCGTTAATA
TTTTGTTAAAATTCGCGTTAAATTTTTGTTAAATCAGCTCATTTTTTAACCAATAGGCCGAAATCGGCAA
AATCCCTTATAAATCAAAAGAATAGACCGAGATAGGGT
[37 nt withheld, positions 5779-5815]
AAAGAACGTGGACTCCAACGTCAAAGG
[49 nt withheld, positions 5843-5891]
T
[91 nt withheld, positions 5893-5983]
G
[124 nt withheld, positions 5985-6108]
CCCATTCGCCATTCAGGCTGCGCAACTGTTGGGAAGGGCGATCGGTGCGGGCCTCTTCGCTATTACGCCA
GCTGCGCGCTCG
Features (pLannotate 1.2.2; 24 found; start..end, strand, type, name):
    180..428     +  enhancer       CMV enhancer (fragment): human cytomegalovirus immediate early enhancer
    430..702     +  promoter       chicken β-actin promoter: No description available
    703..838     +  intron         hybrid intron (fragment): hybrid between chicken β-actin (CBA) and minute virus of mice (MMV) introns (Gray et al., 2011)
    927..1057    +  intron         chimeric intron (fragment): chimera between introns from chicken β-actin and rabbit β-globin
   1055..1123    +  CDS            HBB (fragment): HBB_LEPEU - Experimental evidence at protein level: Swiss-Prot protein existence level 1. Involved in oxygen transport from the lung to the various peripheral tissues. From Lepus europaeus (European hare).
   1138..1270    +  intron         chimeric intron: chimera between introns from human β-globin and immunoglobulin heavy chain genes
   1288..2163    +  CDS            TAZ: TAZ_HUMAN - Also known as EFE2, G4.5. Experimental evidence at protein level: Swiss-Prot protein existence level 1. [Isoform 7]: Catalytically inactive. From Homo sapiens (Human).
   2179..2767    +  misc_feature   WPRE: woodchuck hepatitis virus posttranscriptional regulatory element
   2810..2931    -  polyA_signal   SV40 poly(A) signal: SV40 polyadenylation signal
   2954..3022    -  CDS            large T antigen (fragment): large T antigen from SV40 (simian virus 40)
   3093..3226    +  repeat_region  AAV2 ITR: inverted terminal repeat of adeno-associated virus serotype 2 inverted
   3220..3276    -  CDS            lacI (fragment): lac repressor; lacI; The lac repressor binds to the lac operator to inhibit transcription in E. coli. This inhibition can be relieved by adding lactose or isopropyl-β-D-thiogalactopyranoside (IPTG).
   3278..3386    -  rep_origin     RSF ori (fragment): Plasmids containing the RSF 1030 origin of replication can be propagated in E. coli cells that contain additional plasmids with compatible origins.
   3390..3460    +  polyA_signal   SV40 poly(A) signal (fragment): SV40 polyadenylation signal
   3524..3540    -  protein_bind   lac operator: The lac repressor binds to the lac operator to inhibit transcription in E. coli. This inhibition can be relieved by adding lactose or isopropyl-β-D-thiogalactopyranoside (IPTG). lac repressor encoded by lacI
   3548..3578    -  promoter       lac promoter: promoter for the E. coli lac operon
   3589..3670    +  repeat_region  AAV2 ITR (fragment): inverted terminal repeat of adeno-associated virus serotype 2 inverted
   3664..3720    -  CDS            lacI (fragment): lac repressor; lacI; The lac repressor binds to the lac operator to inhibit transcription in E. coli. This inhibition can be relieved by adding lactose or isopropyl-β-D-thiogalactopyranoside (IPTG).
   3903..4491    -  rep_origin     ori: high-copy-number ColE1/pMB1/pBR322/pUC origin of replication
   4662..5522    -  CDS            AmpR: β-lactamase; bla; confers resistance to ampicillin, carbenicillin, and related antibiotics
   5523..5627    -  promoter       AmpR promoter: bla
   5680..6108    -  rep_origin     f1 ori (sequence partly withheld): f1 bacteriophage origin of replication; arrow indicates direction of (+) strand synthesis
   6113..6182    -  CDS            lacZα (fragment): LacZα fragment of β-galactosidase; lacZ fragment
   6177..119     -  repeat_region  AAV2 ITR (fragment) (across the origin): inverted terminal repeat of adeno-associated virus serotype 2 inverted
