[The description below was written by a language model from this plasmid's Addgene catalogue record and pLannotate feature annotations shown in this document.]
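Description:
pCAG/hTAZ-FL is an AAV transfer (cis) plasmid for expressing full-length human Tafazzin (TAFAZZIN/TAZ) in mammalian cells or tissues after packaging into recombinant adeno-associated virus. It derives from a Penn Vector Core AAV backbone that originally carried a cTnT-driven EGFP cassette. The plasmid is maintained in E. coli through a high-copy ColE1/pUC-type origin with ampicillin selection (AmpR under its bla promoter), and it also carries an f1 phage origin. The record names a recombination-deficient strain for growth, which is usual for repeat-containing ITR plasmids.

The expression cassette lies between AAV2 inverted terminal repeats, the only cis elements needed for replication and encapsidation of the vector genome. Transcription is driven by the CAG promoter, annotated as a CMV enhancer fragment, the chicken β-actin promoter and chicken β-actin/rabbit β-globin intron sequences. An additional chimeric β-globin/immunoglobulin intron follows. The Tafazzin coding sequence is described as codon-modified for cloning and carries no annotated tag or reporter. Downstream are a WPRE, which enhances transcript stability and expression, and an SV40 polyadenylation signal that the feature tables annotate on the reverse strand.

The depositor sequence matches the catalogued size of 5,859 bp, whereas the repository's sequencing result is longer (6,190 nt). The extra sequence shows an additional partial ITR and small lac, RSF ori and poly(A) fragments near the 3′ ITR. This suggests a rearrangement or an assembly artefact in that region, but the record does not explain it. The associated publication used AAV-delivered Tafazzin as gene therapy for heart failure in a mouse knockout model of Barth syndrome.
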