Addgene plasmid #139979: pCAG/hTAZ-FL
Purpose: Expresses full length human Tafazzin with codon modified for cloning. Transgene flanked by AAV2 ITR
Depositing lab: William Pu. Depositing organization: Boston Children's Hospital. Publication: AAV Gene Therapy Prevents and Reverses Heart Failure in A Murine Knockout Model of Barth Syndrome. Wang S, Li Y, Xu Y, Ma Q, Lin Z, Schlame M, Bezzerides VJ, Strathdee D, Pu WT. Circ Res. 2020 Mar 9. doi: 10.1161/CIRCRESAHA.119.315956. PubMed 32146862.
Backbone
  Vector backbone: AAV2/9.cTnT.PI.EGFP.RBG
  Backbone manufacturer: Penn Vector Core
  Backbone size w/o insert (bp): 4187
  Total vector size (bp): 5859
  Vector type: AAV
Growth in bacteria
  Bacterial resistance: Ampicillin, 100 μg/mL
  Growth temperature: 37°C
  Growth strain: NEB Stable
  Copy number: High Copy
Gene/Insert
  Gene/Insert name: Full length human Tafazzin
  Species: H. sapiens (human)
  Insert size (bp): 887
  GenBank ID: NM_000116.5
  Entrez Gene: TAFAZZIN (a.k.a. BTHS, CMD3A, EFE, EFE2, G4.5, LVNCX, TAZ, Taz1)
  Promoter: CAG
  Cloning method: Restriction Enzyme; 5′ cloning site AGEI (unknown if destroyed); 3′ cloning site HINDIII (unknown if destroyed)
  Sequencing primers: 5′ GATGCCTCTGCACGTGAA
Terms and licenses: Academic/Nonprofit Terms; Industry Terms: Not Available to Industry
How to cite: pCAG/hTAZ-FL was a gift from William Pu (Addgene plasmid # 139979 ; http://n2t.net/addgene:139979 ; RRID:Addgene_139979)
